Addgene plasmid #222038: pVP086
Purpose: mRFP1e chromoprotein in a MultiGreen 1.0 HG entry vector.
Depositing lab: Wayne Parrott. Depositing organization: University of Georgia. Publication: MultiGreen: A multiplexing architecture for GreenGate cloning. Pennetti VJ, LaFayette PR, Parrott WA. PLoS One. 2024 Sep 18;19(9):e0306008. doi: 10.1371/journal.pone.0306008. eCollection 2024. PubMed 39292669.
Backbone
  Vector backbone: pVP091
  Vector type: Bacterial Expression, Synthetic Biology
Growth in bacteria
  Bacterial resistance: Ampicillin, 100 μg/mL
  Growth temperature: 37°C
  Growth strain: DH5alpha
  Copy number: High Copy
Gene/Insert
  Gene/Insert name: mRFP1e
  Species: Synthetic
  Cloning method: Golden Gate
  Sequencing primers: 5′ n/a
Resource information
  A portion of this plasmid was derived from a plasmid made by: Addgene #160442.
Terms and licenses: Academic/Nonprofit Terms; Industry Terms
How to cite: pVP086 was a gift from Wayne Parrott (Addgene plasmid # 222038 ; http://n2t.net/addgene:222038 ; RRID:Addgene_222038)
