[The description below was written by a language model from this plasmid's Addgene catalogue record and pLannotate feature annotations shown in this document.]
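Description:
pVP086 is a small (about 3.5 kb) high-copy E. coli plasmid from the MultiGreen 1.0 toolkit, a multiplexing extension of the GreenGate Golden Gate cloning system. It is described as an "HG" entry vector built on the pVP091 backbone and is classed as a bacterial expression and synthetic biology construct. It replicates from a ColE1/pUC-type origin and is selected with ampicillin through a β-lactamase gene driven by its own promoter. Short remnants of bom, rop and lacI are also annotated; these appear to be backbone leftovers rather than functional elements.

The payload is a synthetic mRFP1e cassette, annotated as an mRFP1 coding sequence (a monomeric red fluorescent protein derived from Discosoma) downstream of a fragment of the constitutive bacterial J23119 promoter. The whole unit is bracketed by BioBrick prefix and suffix sequences, and part of the plasmid is recorded as deriving from another deposited plasmid. The cassette sits in a lacZα-type cloning region, with the lac promoter, operator, CAP binding site and an SP6 promoter on one side and a T7 promoter and lacZα fragment on the other.

The record calls mRFP1e a chromoprotein, so constitutive expression should give visibly coloured colonies. In Golden Gate entry vectors, such a cassette commonly serves as a visual dropout marker that is replaced by the part being cloned, letting recombinants be identified by loss of colour. However, the record does not state this role explicitly. The type IIS restriction sites and the overhangs that define the HG position are also not annotated in the feature table.
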