Features (pLannotate 1.2.2; 16 found; start..end, strand, type, name):
     16..37      +  misc_feature   BioBrick prefix: BioBrick prefix for parts that do not start with "ATG"
     44..72      +  promoter       J23119 promoter (fragment): bacterial promoter (Registry of Standard Biological Parts BBa J23119)
     99..773     +  CDS            mRFP1: mRFP1 is a basic (constitutively fluorescent) red fluorescent protein published in 2002, derived from Discosoma sp.. It is reported to be a somewhat slowly-maturing monomer with low acid sensitivity.
    805..825     +  misc_feature   BioBrick suffix: universal suffix for all parts
    858..876     -  promoter       T7 promoter: promoter for bacteriophage T7 RNA polymerase
    878..1030    +  CDS            lacZα (fragment): LacZα fragment of β-galactosidase; lacZ fragment
   1036..1135    -  misc_feature   bom (fragment): basis of mobility region from pBR322
   1237..1272    -  CDS            rop (fragment): Rop protein, which maintains plasmids at low copy number; rop
   1367..1471    +  promoter       AmpR promoter: bla
   1472..2332    +  CDS            AmpR: β-lactamase; bla; confers resistance to ampicillin, carbenicillin, and related antibiotics
   2503..3091    +  rep_origin     ori: high-copy-number ColE1/pMB1/pBR322/pUC origin of replication
   3274..3366    +  CDS            lacI (fragment): lac repressor; lacI; The lac repressor binds to the lac operator to inhibit transcription in E. coli. This inhibition can be relieved by adding lactose or isopropyl-β-D-thiogalactopyranoside (IPTG).
   3379..3400    +  protein_bind   CAP binding site: CAP binding activates transcription in the presence of cAMP. E. coli catabolite activator protein
   3415..3445    +  promoter       lac promoter: promoter for the E. coli lac operon
   3453..3469    +  protein_bind   lac operator: The lac repressor binds to the lac operator to inhibit transcription in E. coli. This inhibition can be relieved by adding lactose or isopropyl-β-D-thiogalactopyranoside (IPTG). lac repressor encoded by lacI
   3483..3501    +  promoter       SP6 promoter: promoter for bacteriophage SP6 RNA polymerase
>Addgene plasmid #222038 | pVP086 | addgene full sequence | sequence record 438015 | Addgene NGS Result
TAGGACCTAGAGACGGAATTCGCGGCCGCTTCTAGAGTTTACGGCTAGCTCAGTCCTAGGTACAATGCTA
GCTACTAGAGAAAGAGGAGAAATACTAGATGGCTTCCTCCGAAGACGTTATCAAAGAGTTCATGCGTTTC
AAAGTTCGTATGGAAGGTTCCGTTAACGGTCACGAGTTCGAAATCGAAGGTGAAGGTGAAGGTCGTCCGT
ACGAAGGTACCCAGACCGCTAAACTGAAAGTTACCAAAGGTGGTCCGCTGCCGTTCGCTTGGGACATCCT
GTCCCCGCAGTTCCAGTACGGTTCCAAAGCTTACGTTAAACACCCGGCTGACATCCCGGACTACCTGAAA
CTGTCCTTCCCGGAAGGTTTCAAATGGGAACGTGTTATGAACTTCGAAGACGGTGGTGTTGTTACCGTTA
CCCAGGACTCCTCCCTGCAAGACGGTGAGTTCATCTACAAAGTTAAACTGCGTGGTACCAACTTCCCGTC
CGACGGTCCGGTTATGCAGAAAAAAACCATGGGTTGGGAAGCTTCCACCGAACGTATGTACCCGGAAGAC
GGTGCTCTGAAAGGTGAAATCAAAATGCGTCTGAAACTGAAAGACGGTGGTCACTACGACGCTGAAGTTA
AAACCACCTACATGGCTAAAAAACCGGTTCAGCTGCCGGGTGCTTACAAAACCGACATCAAACTGGACAT
CACCTCCCACAACGAAGACTACACCATCGTTGAACAGTACGAACGTGCTGAAGGTCGTCACTCCACCGGT
GCTTAATAACGCTGATAGTGCTAGTGTAGATCGCTACTAGTAGCGGCCGCTGCAGCGTCTCTGTATGTAT
TGAGACCGAATTCTCGCCCTATAGTGAGTCGTATTACCTGGCCGTCGTTTTACAACGTCGTGACTGGGAA
AACCCTGGCGTTACCCAACTTAATCGCCTTGCAGCACATCCCCCTTTCGCCAGCTGGCGTAATAGCGAAG
AGGCCCGCACCGATCGCCCTTCCCAACAGTTGCGCAGCCTGAATGGCGAATGGCGCCTGATGCGGTATTT
TCTCCTTACGCATCTGTGCGGTATTTCACACCGCATATGGTGCACTCTCAGTACAATCTGCTCTGATGCC
GCATAGTTAAGCCAGCCCCGACACCCGCCAACACCCGCTGACGCGCCCTGACGGGCTTGTCTGCTCCCGG
CATCCGCTTACAGACAAGCTGTGACCGTCTCCGGGAGCTGCATGTGTCAGAGGTTTTCACCGTCATCACC
GAAACGCGCGAGACGAAAGGGCCTCGTGATACGCCTATTTTTATAGGTTAATGTCATGATAATAATGGTT
TCTTAGACGTCAGGTGGCACTTTTCGGGGAAATGTGCGCGGAACCCCTATTTGTTTATTTTTCTAAATAC
ATTCAAATATGTATCCGCTCATGAGACAATAACCCTGATAAATGCTTCAATAATATTGAAAAAGGAAGAG
TATGAGTATTCAACATTTCCGTGTCGCCCTTATTCCCTTTTTTGCGGCATTTTGCCTTCCTGTTTTTGCT
CACCCAGAAACGCTGGTGAAAGTAAAAGATGCTGAAGATCAGTTGGGTGCACGAGTGGGTTACATCGAAC
TGGATCTCAACAGCGGTAAGATCCTTGAGAGTTTTCGCCCCGAAGAACGTTTTCCAATGATGAGCACTTT
TAAAGTTCTGCTATGTGGCGCGGTATTATCCCGTATTGACGCCGGGCAAGAGCAACTCGGTCGCCGCATA
CACTATTCTCAGAATGACTTGGTTGAGTACTCACCAGTCACAGAAAAGCATCTTACGGATGGCATGACAG
TAAGAGAATTATGCAGTGCTGCCATAACCATGAGTGATAACACTGCGGCCAACTTACTTCTGACAACGAT
CGGAGGACCGAAGGAGCTAACCGCTTTTTTGCACAACATGGGGGATCATGTAACTCGCCTTGATCGTTGG
GAACCGGAGCTGAATGAAGCCATACCAAACGACGAGCGTGACACCACGATGCCTGTAGCAATGGCAACAA
CGTTGCGCAAACTATTAACTGGCGAACTACTTACTCTAGCTTCCCGGCAACAATTAATAGACTGGATGGA
GGCGGATAAAGTTGCAGGACCACTTCTGCGCTCGGCCCTTCCGGCTGGCTGGTTTATTGCTGATAAATCT
GGAGCCGGTGAGCGTGGCTCTCGAGGTATCATTGCAGCACTGGGGCCAGATGGTAAGCCCTCCCGTATCG
TAGTTATCTACACGACGGGGAGTCAGGCAACTATGGATGAACGAAATAGACAGATCGCTGAGATAGGTGC
CTCACTGATTAAGCATTGGTAACTGTCAGACCAAGTTTACTCATATATACTTTAGATTGATTTAAAACTT
CATTTTTAATTTAAAAGGATCTAGGTGAAGATCCTTTTTGATAATCTCATGACCAAAATCCCTTAACGTG
AGTTTTCGTTCCACTGAGCGTCAGACCCCGTAGAAAAGATCAAAGGATCTTCTTGAGATCCTTTTTTTCT
GCGCGTAATCTGCTGCTTGCAAACAAAAAAACCACCGCTACCAGCGGTGGTTTGTTTGCCGGATCAAGAG
CTACCAACTCTTTTTCCGAAGGTAACTGGCTTCAGCAGAGCGCAGATACCAAATACTGTTCTTCTAGTGT
AGCCGTAGTTAGGCCACCACTTCAAGAACTCTGTAGCACCGCCTACATACCTCGCTCTGCTAATCCTGTT
ACCAGTGGCTGCTGCCAGTGGCGATAAGTCGTGTCTTACCGGGTTGGACTCAAGACGATAGTTACCGGAT
AAGGCGCAGCGGTCGGGCTGAACGGGGGGTTCGTGCACACAGCCCAGCTTGGAGCGAACGACCTACACCG
AACTGAGATACCTACAGCGTGAGCTATGAGAAAGCGCCACGCTTCCCGAAGGGAGAAAGGCGGACAGGTA
TCCGGTAAGCGGCAGGGTCGGAACAGGAGAGCGCACGAGGGAGCTTCCAGGGGGAAACGCCTGGTATCTT
TATAGTCCTGTCGGGTTTCGCCACCTCTGACTTGAGCGTCGATTTTTGTGATGCTCGTCAGGGGGGCGGA
GCCTATGGAAAAACGCCAGCAACGCGGCCTTTTTACGGTTCCTGGCCTTTTGCTGGCCTTTTGCTCACAT
GTTCTTTCCTGCGTTATCCCCTGATTCTGTGGATAACCGTATTACCGCCTTTGAGTGAGCTGATACCGCT
CGCCGCAGCCGAACGACCGAGCGCAGCGAGTCAGTGAGCGAGGAAGCGGAAGAGCGCCCAATACGCAAAC
CGCCTCTCCCCGCGCGTTGGCCGATTCATTAATGCAGCTGGCACGACAGGTTTCCCGACTGGAAAGCGGG
CAGTGAGCGCAACGCAATTAATGTGAGTTAGCTCACTCATTAGGCACCCCAGGCTTTACACTTTATGCTT
CCGGCTCGTATGTTGTGTGGAATTGTGAGCGGATAACAATTTCACACGAGCTATTTAGGTGACACTATAG
AAGTGAAGCTTGGTCTCA
